>Addgene plasmid #147294 | pnEA-NpH-HsNot1iso1_4-213_Q | depositor full sequence | sequence record 289741 | Full Sequence
TTCTTGAAGACGAAAGGGCCTCGTGATACGCCTATTTTTATAGGTTAATGTCATGATAATAATGGTTTCT
TAGACGTCAGGTGGCACTTTTCGGGGAAATGTGCGCGGAACCCCTATTTGTTTATTTTTCTAAATACATT
CAAATATGTATCCGCTCATGAGACAATAACCCTGATAAATGCTTCAATAATATTGAAAAAGGAAGAGTAT
GAGTATTCAACATTTCCGTGTCGCCCTTATTCCCTTTTTTGCGGCATTTTGCCTTCCTGTTTTTGCTCAC
CCAGAAACGCTGGTGAAAGTAAAAGATGCTGAAGATCAGTTGGGTGCACGAGTGGGTTACATCGAACTGG
ATCTCAACAGCGGTAAGATCCTTGAGAGTTTTCGCCCCGAAGAACGTTTTCCAATGATGAGCACTTTTAA
AGTTCTGCTATGTGGCGCGGTATTATCCCGTGTTGACGCCGGGCAAGAGCAACTCGGTCGCCGCATACAC
TATTCTCAGAATGACTTGGTTGAGTACTCACCAGTCACAGAAAAGCATCTTACGGATGGCATGACAGTAA
GAGAATTATGCAGTGCTGCCATAACCATGAGTGATAACACTGCGGCCAACTTACTTCTGACAACGATCGG
AGGACCGAAGGAGCTAACCGCTTTTTTGCACAACATGGGGGATCATGTAACTCGCCTTGATCGTTGGGAA
CCGGAGCTGAATGAAGCCATACCAAACGACGAGCGTGACACCACGATGCCTGCAGCAATGGCAACAACGT
TGCGCAAACTATTAACTGGCGAACTACTTACTCTAGCTTCCCGGCAACAATTAATAGACTGGATGGAGGC
GGATAAAGTTGCAGGACCACTTCTGCGCTCGGCCCTTCCGGCTGGCTGGTTTATTGCTGATAAATCTGGA
GCCGGTGAGCGTGGGTCTCGCGGTATCATTGCAGCACTGGGGCCAGATGGTAAGCCCTCCCGTATCGTAG
TTATCTACACGACGGGGAGTCAGGCAACTATGGATGAACGAAATAGACAGATCGCTGAGATAGGTGCCTC
ACTGATTAAGCATTGGTAACTGTCAGACCAAGTTTACTCATATATACTTTAGATTGATTTAAAACTTCAT
TTTTAATTTAAAAGGATCTAGGTGAAGATCCTTTTTGATAATCTCATGACCAAAATCCCTTAACGTGAGT
TTTCGTTCCACTGAGCGTCAGACCCCGTAGAAAAGATCAAAGGATCTTCTTGAGATCCTTTTTTTCTGCG
CGTAATCTGCTGCTTGCAAACAAAAAAACCACCGCTACCAGCGGTGGTTTGTTTGCCGGATCAAGAGCTA
CCAACTCTTTTTCCGAAGGTAACTGGCTTCAGCAGAGCGCAGATACCAAATACTGTCCTTCTAGTGTAGC
CGTAGTTAGGCCACCACTTCAAGAACTCTGTAGCACCGCCTACATACCTCGCTCTGCTAATCCTGTTACC
AGTGGCTGCTGCCAGTGGCGATAAGTCGTGTCTTACCGGGTTGGACTCAAGACGATAGTTACCGGATAAG
GCGCAGCGGTCGGGCTGAACGGGGGGTTCGTGCACACAGCCCAGCTTGGAGCGAACGACCTACACCGAAC
TGAGATACCTACAGCGTGAGCTATGAGAAAGCGCCACGCTTCCCGAAGGGAGAAAGGCGGACAGGTATCC
GGTAAGCGGCAGGGTCGGAACAGGAGAGCGCACGAGGGAGCTTCCAGGGGGAAACGCCTGGTATCTTTAT
AGTCCTGTCGGGTTTCGCCACCTCTGACTTGAGCGTCGATTTTTGTGATGCTCGTCAGGGGGGCGGAGCC
TATGGAAAAACGCCAGCAACGCGGCCTTTTTACGGTTCCTGGCCTTTTGCTGGCCTTTTGCTCACATGTT
CTTTCCTGCGTTATCCCCTGATTCTGTGGATAACCGTATTACCGCCTTTGAGTGAGCTGATACCGCTCGC
CGCAGCCGAACGACCGAGCGCAGCGAGTCAGTGAGCGAGGAAGCGGAAGAGCGCCTGATGCGGTATTTTC
TCCTTACGCATCTGTGCGGTATTTCACACCGCATATATGGTGCACTCTCAGTACAATCTGCTCTGATGCC
GCATAGTTAAGCCAGTATACACTCCGCTATCGCTACGTGACTGGGTCATGGCTGCGCCCCGACACCCGCC
AACACCCGCTGACGCGCCCTGACGGGCTTGTCTGCTCCCGGCATCCGCTTACAGACAAGCTGTGACCGTC
TCCGGGAGCTGCATGTGTCAGAGGTTTTCACCGTCATCACCGAAACGCGCGAGGCAGCTGCGGTAAAGCT
CATCAGCGTGGTCGTGAAGCGATTCACAGATGTCTGCCTGTTCATCCGCGTCCAGCTCGTTGAGTTTCTC
CAGAAGCGTTAATGTCTGGCTTCTGATAAAGCGGGCCATGTTAAGGGCGGTTTTTTCCTGTTTGGTCACT
GATGCCTCCGTGTAAGGGGGATTTCTGTTCATGGGGGTAATGATACCGATGAAACGAGAGAGGATGCTCA
CGATACGGGTTACTGATGATGAACATGCCCGGTTACTGGAACGTTGTGAGGGTAAACAACTGGCGGTATG
GATGCGGCGGGACCAGAGAAAAATCACTCAGGGTCAATGCCAGCGCTTCGTTAATACAGATGTAGGTGTT
CCACAGGGTAGCCAGCAGCATCCTGCGATGCAGATCCGGAACATAATGGTGCAGGGCGCTGACTTCCGCG
TTTCCAGACTTTACGAAACACGGAAACCGAAGACCATTCATGTTGTTGCTCAGGTCGCAGACGTTTTGCA
GCAGCAGTCGCTTCACGTTCGCTCGCGTATCGGTGATTCATTCTGCTAACCAGTAAGGCAACCCCGCCAG
CCTAGCCGGGTCCTCAACGACAGGAGCACGATCATGCGCACCCGTGGCCAGGACCCAACGCTGCCCGAGA
TGCGCCGCGTGCGGCTGCTGGAGATGGCGGACGCGATGGATATGTTCTGCCAAGGGTTGGTTTGCGCATT
CACAGTTCTCCGCAAGAATTGATTGGCTCCAATTCTTGGAGTGGTGAATCCGTTAGCGAGGTGCCGCCGG
CTTCCATTCAGGTCGAGGTGGCCCGGCTCCATGCACCGCGACGCAACGCGGGGAGGCAGACAAGGTATAG
GGCGGCGCCTACAATCCATGCCAACCCGTTCCATGTGCTCGCCGAGGCGGCATAAATCGCCGTGACGATC
AGCGGTCCAGTGATCGAAGTTAGGCTGGTAAGAGCCGCGAGCGATCCTTGAAGCTGTCCCTGATGGTCGT
CATCTACCTGCCTGGACAGCATGGCCTGCAACGCGGGCATCCCGATGCCGCCGGAAGCGAGAAGAATCAT
AATGGGGAAGGCCATCCAGCCTCGCGTCGCGAACGCCAGCAAGACGTAGCCCAGCGCGTCGGCCGCCATG
CCGGCGATAATGGCCTGCTTCTCGCCGAAACGTTTGGTGGCGGGACCAGTGACGAAGGCTTGAGCGAGGG
CGTGCAAGATTCCGAATACCGCAAGCGACAGGCCGATCATCGTCGCGCTCCAGCGAAAGCGGTCCTCGCC
GAAAATGACCCAGAGCGCTGCCGGCACCTGTCCTACGAGTTGCATGATAAAGAAGACAGTCATAAGTGCG
GCGACGATAGTCATGCCCCGCGCCCACCGGAAGGAGCTGACTGGGTTGAAGGCTCTCAAGGGCATCGGTC
GAGATCCCGGTGCCTAATGAGTGAGCTAACTTACATTAATTGCGTTGCGCTCACTGCCCGCTTTCCAGTC
GGGAAACCTGTCGTGCCAGCTGCATTAATGAATCGGCCAACGCGCGGGGAGAGGCGGTTTGCGTATTGGG
CGCCAGGGTGGTTTTTCTTTTCACCAGTGAGACGGGCAACAGCTGATTGCCCTTCACCGCCTGGCCCTGA
GAGAGTTGCAGCAAGCGGTCCACGCTGGTTTGCCCCAGCAGGCGAAAATCCTGTTTGATGGTGGTTAACG
GCGGGATATAACATGAGCTGTCTTCGGTATCGTCGTATCCCACTACCGAGATATCCGCACCAACGCGCAG
CCCGGACTCGGTAATGGCGCGCATTGCGCCCAGCGCCATCTGATCGTTGGCAACCAGCATCGCAGTGGGA
ACGATGCCCTCATTCAGCATTTGCATGGTTTGTTGAAAACCGGACATGGCACTCCAGTCGCCTTCCCGTT
CCGCTATCGGCTGAATTTGATTGCGAGTGAGATATTTATGCCAGCCAGCCAGACGCAGACGCGCCGAGAC
AGAACTTAATGGGCCCGCTAACAGCGCGATTTGCTGGTGACCCAATGCGACCAGATGCTCCACGCCCAGT
CGCGTACCGTCTTCATGGGAGAAAATAATACTGTTGATGGGTGTCTGGTCAGAGACATCAAGAAATAACG
CCGGAACATTAGTGCAGGCAGCTTCCACAGCAATGGCATCCTGGTCATCCAGCGGATAGTTAATGATCAG
CCCACTGACGCGTTGCGCGAGAAGATTGTGCACCGCCGCTTTACAGGCTTCGACGCCGCTTCGTTCTACC
ATCGACACCACCACGCTGGCACCCAGTTGATCGGCGCGAGATTTAATCGCCGCGACAATTTGCGACGGCG
CGTGCAGGGCCAGACTGGAGGTGGCAACGCCAATCAGCAACGACTGTTTGCCCGCCAGTTGTTGTGCCAC
GCGGTTGGGAATGTAATTCAGCTCCGCCATCGCCGCTTCCACTTTTTCCCGCGTTTTCGCAGAAACGTGG
CTGGCCTGGTTCACCACGCGGGAAACGGTCTGATAAGAGACACCGGCATACTCTGCGACATCGTATAACG
TTACTGGTTTCACATTCACCACCCTGAATTGACTCTCTTCCGGGCGCTATCATGCCATACCGCGAAAGGT
TTTGCGCCATTCGATGGTGTCCGGGATCTCGACGCTCTCCCTTATGCGACTCCTGCATTAGGAAGCAGCC
CAGTAGTAGGTTGAGGCCGTTGAGCACCGCCGCCGCAAGGAATGGTGCATGCAAGGAGATGGCGCCCAAC
AGTCCCCCGGCCACGGGGCCTGCCACCATACCCACGCCGAAACAAGCGCTCATGAGCCCGAAGTGGCGAG
CCCGATCTTCCCCATCGGTGATGTCGGCGATATAGGCGCCAGCAACCGCACCTGTGGCGCCGGTGATGCC
GGCCACGATGCGTCCGGCGTAGAGGATCGAGATCTCGATCCCGCGAAATTAATACGACTCACTATAGGGG
AATTGTGAGCGGATAACAATTCCCCACTAGTAATAATTTTGTTTAACTTTAAGAAGGAGATATACCATGG
GCAGCAGCCATCATCATCATCATCACAGCAGCGGTACCGGCAGCGGCCTGGAAGTTCTGTTCCAGGGGCC
CCATATGCTCGAGGACTCGCTCTCGCTGGCCTTGTCTCAAATCAGCTACCTGGTGGACAATTTAACCAAG
AAAAATTACCGAGCCAGCCAGCAGGAAATACAGCATATTGTGAATCGGCACGGTCCTGAGGCAGACAGGC
ATTTATTACGCTGCCTATTTTCGCATGTGGATTTCAGTGGCGATGGTAAAAGCAGTGGCAAAGATTTCCA
TCAGACTCAGTTTCTGATTCAGGAGTGTGCGTTGCTGATTACAAAGCCAAATTTTATCTCGACGCTGTCC
TATGCCATTGATAATCCATTGCACTATCAGAAGAGTTTAAAGCCTGCACCCCACTTATTTGCCCAGCTGA
GTAAAGTGCTCAAATTAAGCAAAGTACAAGAGGTAATTTTTGGCCTTGCCCTGTTGAATTCTTCCAGCTC
AGATCTTAGAGGTTTCGCTGCCCAGTTTATCAAACAGAAGCTTCCAGATCTTCTGCGTTCTTACATTGAC
GCAGACGTCAGTGGAAATCAAGAAGGTGGCTTCCAAGATATAGCAATAGAGGTCCTACACCTCCTCCTCT
CCCATCTCCTCTTTGGGCAGAAGGGAGCCTTTGGAGTTGGACAAGAACAGATAGACGCTTTTCTTAAGAC
GCTGCGCAGAGATTAACCTAGGAGATCCGGCTGCTAACAAAGCCCGAAAGGAAGCTGAGTTGGCTGCTGC
CACCGCTGAGCAATAACTAGCATAACCCCTTGGGGCCTCTAAACGGGTCTTGAGGGGTTTTTTGCTGAAA
GGAGGAACTATATCCGGATATCCCGCAAGAGGCCCGGCAGTACCGGCATAACCAAGCCTATGCCTACAGC
ATCCAGGGTGACGGTGCCGAGGATGACGATGAGCGCATTGTTAGATTTCATACACGGTGCCTGACTGCGT
TAGCAATTTAACTGTGATAAACTACCGCATTAAAGCTTATCGATGATAAGCTGTCAAACATGAGAA
Features (pLannotate 1.2.2; 20 found; start..end, strand, type, name):
    104..208     +  promoter       AmpR promoter: bla
    209..1069    +  CDS            AmpR: β-lactamase; bla; confers resistance to ampicillin, carbenicillin, and related antibiotics
   1240..1828    +  rep_origin     ori: high-copy-number ColE1/pMB1/pBR322/pUC origin of replication
   2014..2156    -  misc_feature   bom: basis of mobility region from pBR322
   2258..2449    -  CDS            rop: Rop protein, which maintains plasmids at low copy number; rop
   2466..2846    +  CDS            YPB1_ECOLX: Protein predicted: Swiss-Prot protein existence level 4. From Escherichia coli.
   3088..3712    -  CDS            TcR (fragment): tetracycline efflux protein; tet; confers resistance to tetracycline
   3727..3748    -  protein_bind   CAP binding site: CAP binding activates transcription in the presence of cAMP. E. coli catabolite activator protein
   3761..4843    -  CDS            lacI: lac repressor; lacI; The lac repressor binds to the lac operator to inhibit transcription in E. coli. This inhibition can be relieved by adding lactose or isopropyl-β-D-thiogalactopyranoside (IPTG).
   4844..4921    -  promoter       lacI promoter: lacI
   4929..5208    -  CDS            TcR (fragment): tetracycline efflux protein; tet; confers resistance to tetracycline
   5230..5248    +  promoter       T7 promoter: promoter for bacteriophage T7 RNA polymerase
   5249..5273    +  protein_bind   lac operator: The lac repressor binds to the lac operator to inhibit transcription in E. coli. This inhibition can be relieved by adding lactose or isopropyl-β-D-thiogalactopyranoside (IPTG). lac repressor encoded by lacI
   5288..5310    +  RBS            RBS: efficient ribosome binding site from bacteriophage T7 gene 10 (Olins and Rangwala, 1989)
   5329..5345    +  CDS            capTEV™ (fragment): composite tag for in vivo biotinylation, TEV protease cleavage, and 6xHis tagging
   5404..6042    +  CDS            CNOT1 (fragment): CNOT1_HUMAN - Also known as CDC39, KIAA1007, NOT1. Experimental evidence at protein level: Swiss-Prot protein existence level 1. Scaffolding component of the CCR4-NOT complex which is one of the major cellular mRNA deadenylases and is linked to various cellular processes including bulk mRNA degradation, miRNA-mediated repression, translational repression during translational initiation and general transcription regulation. Additional complex functions may be a consequence of its influence on mRNA expression. Its scaffolding function implies its interaction with the catalytic complex module and
   6050..6099    +  CDS            SET1 (fragment): solubility-enhancement tag derived from T7 phage gene 10B
   6107..6154    +  terminator     T7 terminator: transcription terminator for bacteriophage T7 RNA polymerase
   6177..6281    -  CDS            TcR (fragment): tetracycline efflux protein; tet; confers resistance to tetracycline
   6329..6357    -  promoter       tet promoter: E. coli promoter for tetracycline efflux protein gene
