[The description below was written by a language model from this plasmid's Addgene catalogue record and pLannotate feature annotations shown in this document.]
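Description:
pnEA-NpH-HsNot1iso1_4-213_Q is a 6,366 nt bacterial expression plasmid for producing an N-terminal fragment (residues 4–213) of human CNOT1, isoform 1, the scaffolding subunit of the CCR4-NOT deadenylase complex. The catalogue entry lists the backbone as unknown, but the annotated features point to a pET-like, pBR322-derived architecture. These include a ColE1/pMB1-type origin with the bom mobility region and the rop gene, which is consistent with the recorded low copy number. Interrupted remnants of the tetracycline resistance gene and its promoter flank the lacI and expression cassettes. Selection is by ampicillin through β-lactamase expressed from its own promoter; the tetracycline gene fragments are not expected to be functional.

The expression cassette consists of a T7 promoter followed immediately by a lac operator, the strong ribosome binding site from phage T7 gene 10, the coding region and a T7 terminator. A plasmid-borne lacI gene supplies repressor, so transcription should be held off until induction with IPTG in a host that provides T7 RNA polymerase. Upstream of the CNOT1 segment, the annotation detects only a very short match to a composite His/TEV-type tag. This probably reflects an N-terminal polyhistidine tag, as the "NpH" in the name may also suggest, but the record does not spell out the tag or any protease cleavage site. A short hit to a T7 gene 10-derived sequence lies between the insert and the terminator and is likely vector-derived rather than a deliberate fusion. The stated purpose is simply bacterial expression of this CNOT1 fragment. The depositor notes that the sequence may be theoretical rather than fully verified.
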