Addgene plasmid #147294: pnEA-NpH-HsNot1iso1_4-213_Q
Purpose: Bacterial Expression of HsNot1iso1_4-213
Depositing lab: Elisa Izaurralde. Depositing organization: Max Planck Institute for Developmental Biology.
Backbone
  Vector backbone: Unknown
  Vector type: Bacterial Expression
Growth in bacteria
  Bacterial resistance: Ampicillin, 100 μg/mL
  Growth temperature: 37°C
  Growth strain: DH5alpha
  Copy number: Low Copy
Gene/Insert
  Gene/Insert name: HsNot1iso1_4-213
  Species: H. sapiens (human)
  Entrez Gene: CNOT1 (a.k.a. AD-005, CDC39, HPE12, NOT1, NOT1H, VIBOS)
  Cloning method: Unknown
Terms and licenses: Academic/Nonprofit Terms; Industry Terms: Not Available to Industry
Depositor comments: ORF extracted from Uni Prot.; A5YKK6-1 isoform 1. Plasmids from this collection were made available to the research community and donated after the lab closed. Please note that the sequence provided by the depositing laboratory may be theoretical/predicted or based on Sanger sequencing results. There may be discrepancies between sequencing results obtained by Addgene and the depositor sequence. If an Addgene verified sequence is not available, please contact before placing your order to request that our lab fully sequence the plasmid.
How to cite: pnEA-NpH-HsNot1iso1_4-213_Q was a gift from Elisa Izaurralde (Addgene plasmid # 147294 ; http://n2t.net/addgene:147294 ; RRID:Addgene_147294)
